Addgene plasmid #203221: pSLQ9715: pHR-PGK-SV40_NLS-dCasMINI-V4-NFZ-c-Myc_NLS-mCherry-WPRE
Purpose: Expression of dCasMINI-V4-NFZ-mCherry in mammalian cells
Depositing lab: Stanley Qi. Depositing organization: Stanford University. Publication: Development of compact transcriptional effectors using high-throughput measurements in diverse contexts. Tycko J, Van MV, Aradhana, DelRosso N, Ye H, Yao D, Valbuena R, Vaughan-Jackson A, Xu X, Ludwig C, Spees K, Liu K, Gu M, Khare V, Mukund AX, Suzuki PH, Arana S, Zhang C, Du PP, Ornstein TS, Hess GT, Kamber RA, Qi LS, Khalil AS, Bintu L, Bassik MC. Nat Biotechnol. 2024 Nov 1. doi: 10.1038/s41587-024-02442-6. PubMed 39487265.
Backbone
  Vector backbone: pHR
  Vector type: Mammalian Expression, Lentiviral, CRISPR
Growth in bacteria
  Bacterial resistance: Ampicillin, 100 μg/mL
  Growth temperature: 37°C
  Growth strain: NEB Stable
  Copy number: Unknown
Gene/Insert
  Gene/Insert name: dCasMINI-V4-NFZ-mCherry
  Promoter: PGK
  Cloning method: Gibson Cloning
  Sequencing primers: 5′ CAAAAGCGCACGTCTGCCGC
Terms and licenses: Academic/Nonprofit Terms; Industry Terms: Not Available to Industry
How to cite: pSLQ9715: pHR-PGK-SV40_NLS-dCasMINI-V4-NFZ-c-Myc_NLS-mCherry-WPRE was a gift from Stanley Qi (Addgene plasmid # 203221 ; http://n2t.net/addgene:203221 ; RRID:Addgene_203221)
