[The description below was written by a language model from this plasmid's Addgene catalogue record and pLannotate feature annotations shown in this document.]
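Description:
pSLQ9715 is a lentiviral transfer plasmid built on the pHR backbone for expressing a nuclease-dead CasMINI-based transcriptional effector in mammalian cells. It is propagated in E. coli through a high-copy ColE1/pUC-type origin with ampicillin selection (AmpR under its own bla promoter). The backbone also carries remnants typical of older pHR vectors, including fragments of pBR322 sequences and an SV40 promoter–gpt–SV40 small t intron/poly(A) cassette lying outside the proviral region. The viral elements comprise a truncated HIV-1 5′ LTR, the Ψ packaging signal with a partial gag sequence, the RRE for Rev-dependent export of the genomic RNA, the cPPT/CTS and a self-inactivating ΔU3 3′ LTR. Packaging therefore relies on helper functions supplied in trans, and the integrated provirus lacks LTR promoter activity.

Within the provirus, the mouse PGK promoter drives a single fusion open reading frame. According to the construct name, it begins with an SV40 NLS followed by dCasMINI-V4. The automated annotation does not label this part, leaving a gap between the promoter and the first annotated effector domain. Next comes "NFZ", which the feature table resolves as three short human protein fragments in tandem, from NCOA3, FOXO3 and ZNF473, forming a compact composite effector domain. A c-Myc NLS (from the name) and mCherry complete the fusion, allowing expressing cells to be identified or sorted by red fluorescence. A WPRE downstream enhances transcript stability and expression. No guide RNA cassette is annotated, so the guide is presumably supplied from a separate construct. The associated publication concerns the development of compact transcriptional effectors, consistent with use for targeted gene regulation with a small dCas protein.
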