Features (pLannotate 1.2.2; 37 found; start..end, strand, type, name):
     27..144     +  misc_feature   cPPT/CTS: central polypurine tract and central termination sequence of HIV-1
    181..204     -  misc_feature   MCS (fragment): pBluescript multiple cloning site
    209..708     +  promoter       PGK promoter: mouse phosphoglycerate kinase 1 promoter
    751..768     +  misc_feature   MCS (fragment): multiple cloning site
   2442..2621    +  CDS            NCOA3 (fragment): NCOA3_HUMAN - Also known as AIB1, BHLHE42, RAC3, TRAM1. Experimental evidence at protein level: Swiss-Prot protein existence level 1. Nuclear receptor coactivator that directly binds nuclear receptors and stimulates the transcriptional activities in a hormone- dependent fashion. Plays a central role in creating a multisubunit coactivator complex, which probably acts via remodeling of chromatin. Involved in the coactivation of different nuclear receptors, such as for steroids (GR and ER), retinoids (RARs and RXRs), thyroid hormone (TRs), vitamin D3 (VDR) and prostanoids (PPARs). Displays histon
   2637..2762    +  CDS            FOXO3 (fragment): FOXO3_HUMAN - Also known as FKHRL1 From Homo sapiens (Human).
   2781..2912    +  CDS            ZNF473 (fragment): ZN473_HUMAN - Also known as KIAA1141, ZFP100. Experimental evidence at protein level: Swiss-Prot protein existence level 1. Involved in histone 3'-end pre-mRNA processing by associating with U7 snRNP and interacting with SLBP/pre-mRNA complex. Increases histone 3'-end pre-mRNA processing but has no effect on U7 snRNP levels, when overexpressed. Required for cell cycle progression from G1 to S phases. From Homo sapiens (Human).
   2979..3685    +  CDS            mCherry (fragment): monomeric derivative of DsRed fluorescent protein (Shaner et al., 2004) mammalian codon-optimized
   3701..3731    +  misc_feature   MCS (fragment): pUC18/19 multiple cloning site
   3732..3750    +  misc_feature   MCS (fragment): pBluescript multiple cloning site
   3750..4338    +  misc_feature   WPRE: woodchuck hepatitis virus posttranscriptional regulatory element
   4339..4361    +  misc_feature   MCS (fragment): pBluescript multiple cloning site
   4378..4446    +  CDS            nef (fragment): NEF_HV1Z2 - Experimental evidence at protein level: Swiss-Prot protein existence level 1. Extracellular Nef protein targets CD4(+) T-lymphocytes for apoptosis by interacting with CXCR4 surface receptors. From Human immunodeficiency virus type 1 group M subtype D (isolate Z2/CDC-Z34) (HIV-1).
   4448..4681    +  LTR            3' LTR (ΔU3): self-inactivating 3' long terminal repeat (LTR) from HIV-1
   4706..4724    -  promoter       SP6 promoter: promoter for bacteriophage SP6 RNA polymerase
   4952..5231    +  CDS            TcR (fragment): tetracycline efflux protein; tet; confers resistance to tetracycline
   5232..5280    -  misc_feature   bom (fragment): basis of mobility region from pBR322
   5382..5417    -  CDS            rop (fragment): Rop protein, which maintains plasmids at low copy number; rop
   5512..5616    +  promoter       AmpR promoter: bla
   5617..6477    +  CDS            AmpR: β-lactamase; bla; confers resistance to ampicillin, carbenicillin, and related antibiotics
   6648..7236    +  rep_origin     ori: high-copy-number ColE1/pMB1/pBR322/pUC origin of replication
   7419..7475    +  CDS            lacI (fragment): lac repressor; lacI; The lac repressor binds to the lac operator to inhibit transcription in E. coli. This inhibition can be relieved by adding lactose or isopropyl-β-D-thiogalactopyranoside (IPTG).
   7482..7811    +  promoter       SV40 promoter: SV40 enhancer and early promoter
   8011..8130    +  CDS            gpt (fragment): XGPT_ECOLI - Also known as gpp, gxu. Experimental evidence at protein level: Swiss-Prot protein existence level 1. Purine salvage pathway enzyme that catalyzes the transfer of the ribosyl-5-phosphate group from 5-phospho-alpha-D-ribose 1- diphosphate (PRPP) to the N9 position of the 6-oxopurines guanine and xanthine to form the corresponding ribonucleotides GMP (guanosine 5'- monophosphate) and XMP (xanthosine 5'-monophosphate), with the release of PPi. To a lesser extent, also acts on hypoxanthine (PubMed:9100006, PubMed:3886014). Does not ribophosphorylate adenine (PubMed:3886014). From Esch
   8130..8465    +  CDS            gpt (fragment): XGPT_ECOLI - Also known as gpp, gxu. Experimental evidence at protein level: Swiss-Prot protein existence level 1. Purine salvage pathway enzyme that catalyzes the transfer of the ribosyl-5-phosphate group from 5-phospho-alpha-D-ribose 1- diphosphate (PRPP) to the N9 position of the 6-oxopurines guanine and xanthine to form the corresponding ribonucleotides GMP (guanosine 5'- monophosphate) and XMP (xanthosine 5'-monophosphate), with the release of PPi. To a lesser extent, also acts on hypoxanthine (PubMed:9100006, PubMed:3886014). Does not ribophosphorylate adenine (PubMed:3886014). From Esch
   8560..8865    +  CDS            frsA (fragment): FRSA_ECOLI - Also known as yafA. Experimental evidence at protein level: Swiss-Prot protein existence level 1. Catalyzes the hydrolysis of esters (PubMed:15808744). Displays esterase activity toward pNP-butyrate (PubMed:15808744). May stimulate mixed-acid fermentation by acting as a fermentation/respiration switch that down-regulates respiration and up- regulates fermentation rates (PubMed:15169777). From Escherichia coli (strain K12).
   8869..8943    +  CDS            small t antigen (fragment): SV40 (simian virus 40) small t antigen
   8945..9010    +  intron         small t intron: SV40 (simian virus 40) small t antigen intron
   9140..9160    +  CDS            SV40 NLS: nuclear localization signal of SV40 (simian virus 40) large T antigen
   9479..9562    +  CDS            large T antigen (fragment): large T antigen from SV40 (simian virus 40)
   9585..9719    +  polyA_signal   SV40 poly(A) signal: SV40 polyadenylation signal
   9886..10215   +  CDS            nef (fragment): NEF_HV1BR - Experimental evidence at protein level: Swiss-Prot protein existence level 1. Extracellular Nef protein targets CD4(+) T-lymphocytes for apoptosis by interacting with CXCR4 surface receptors (PubMed:14990729). From Human immunodeficiency virus type 1 group M subtype B (isolate BRU/LAI) (HIV-1).
  10263..10520   +  LTR            5' LTR (truncated): truncated 5' long terminal repeat (LTR) from HIV-1
  10567..10692   +  misc_feature   HIV-1 Ψ: packaging signal of human immunodeficiency virus type 1
  10676..11014   +  CDS            HIV-1 gag (fragment): gag protein from human immunodeficiency virus 1; gag
  11189..11422   +  misc_feature   RRE: The Rev response element (RRE) of HIV-1 allows for Rev-dependent mRNA export from the nucleus to the cytoplasm.
  11799..11899   +  CDS            Rev (fragment): human immunodeficiency virus 1 (HIV-1) Rev protein; rev; enhances nuclear export of unspliced and incompletely spliced viral mRNAs
>Addgene plasmid #203221 | pSLQ9715: pHR-PGK-SV40_NLS-dCasMINI-V4-NFZ-c-Myc_NLS-mCherry-WPRE | addgene full sequence | sequence record 408839 | Addgene NGS Result
CGCCAAATGGCAGTATTCATCCACAATTTTAAAAGAAAAGGGGGGATTGGGGGGTACAGTGCAGGGGAAA
GAATAGTAGACATAATAGCAACAGACATACAAACTAAAGAATTACAAAAACAAATTACAAAAATTCAAAA
TTTTCGGGTTTATTACAGGGACAGCAGAGATCCAGTTTGGATCGATAAGCTTGATATCGAATTCTACCGG
GTAGGGGAGGCGCTTTTCCCAAGGCAGTCTGGAGCATGCGCTTTAGCAGCCCCGCTGGGCACTTGGCGCT
ACACAAGTGGCCTCTGGCCTCGCACACATTCCACATCCACCGGTAGGCGCCAACCGGCTCCGTTCTTTGG
TGGCCCCTTCGCGCCACCTTCTACTCCTCCCCTAGTCAGGAAGTTCCCCCCCGCCCCGCAGCTCGCGTCG
TGCAGGACGTGACAAATGGAAGTAGCACGTCTCACTAGTCTCGTGCAGATGGACAGCACCGCTGAGCAAT
GGAAGCGGGTAGGCCTTTGGGGCAGCGGCCAATAGCAGCTTTGCTCCTTCGCTTTCTGGGCTCAGAGGCT
GGGAAGGGGTGGGTCCGGGGGCGGGCTCAGGGGCGGGCTCAGGGGCGGGGCGGGCGCCCGAAGGTCCTCC
GGAGGCCCGGCATTCTGCACGCTTCAAAAGCGCACGTCTGCCGCGCTGTTCTCCTCTTCCTCATCTCCGG
GCCTTTCGACCTGCAGCCCAAGCTTACGCGTCTGCAGGATATCAAGCTTGCGGTACCGCGGGCCCGGGCC
ACCATGGGACCCAAGAAAAAACGCAAGGTGGGAAGCGGATCCGCCAAAAACACCATTACCAAAACACTGA
AACTGCGTATTGTGCGTCCGTATAATAGCGCAGAAGTGGAAAAAATTGTTGCCGACGAAAAAAACAACCG
CGAAAAAATCGCACTGGAAAAGAACAAAGACAAAGTGAAAGAAGCCTGCAGCAAACATCTGAAAGTTGCA
GCATATTGTACCACACAGGTTGAACGTAATGCATGCCTGTTTTGTAAAGCACGTAAACTGGATGACAAAT
TCTACCAAAAACTGCGTGGTCAGTTTCCGGATGCAGTTTTTTGGCAAGAAATCAGCGAAATTTTTCGCCA
GCTGCAGAAACAGGCAGCAGAAATCTATAATCAGAGCCTGATCGAACTGTACTACGAGATTTTTATCAAA
GGCAAAGGTATTGCAAATGCCAGCAGCGTTGAACATTATCTGAGTAGAGTTTGTTATAGACGTGCAGCAG
AACTGTTTAAAAACGCAGCAATTGCAAGCGGTCTGCGTAGCAAAATCAAAAGCAATTTTCGTCTGAAAGA
ACTGAAAAACATGAAAAGTGGTCTGCCGACCACCAAAAGCGATAATTTTCCGATTCCGCTGGTTAAACAG
AAAGGTGGTCAGTATACCGGTTTTGAAATTAGCAATCATAATAGCGACTTCATCATCAAGATTCCGTTTG
GTCGTTGGCAGGTCAAAAAAGAGATTGATAAATATCGTCCGTGGGAGAAATTTGACTTTGAACAGGTTCA
GAAAAGCCCGAAACCGATTAGCCTGCTGCTGAGCACCCAGCGTCGTAAACGTAATAAAGGTTGGAGCAAA
GATGAAGGCACCGAAGCCGAAATCAAAAAAGTTATGAATGGCGATTATCAGACCAGCTACATTGAAGTTA
AACGTGGCAGCAAAATCTGTGAAAAAAGCGCATGGATGCTGAATCTGAGCATTGATGTTCCGAAAATTGA
TAAAGGTGTGGATCCGAGCATTATTGGTGGTATTGCAGTTGGTGTTAGATCACCGCTGGTTTGCGCAATT
AACAATGCATTTAGCCGTTATAGCATCAGCGATAACGACCTGTTTCACTTCAACAAGAAAATGTTTGCAC
GTCGTCGTATCCTGCTGAAAAAAAACCGTCATAAACGTGCAGGTCATGGTGCAAAAAACAAACTGAAACC
GATCACCATTCTGACCGAAAAAAGTGAACGTTTTCGCAAAAAGCTGATTGAACGTTGGGCATGTGAAATC
GCGGATTTCTTCATTAAAAACAAAGTTGGCACCGTGCAGATGGAAAATCTGGAAAGCATGAAACGTAAAG
AGGACAGCTATTTTAACATTCGCCTGCGTGGCTTTTGGCCGTATGCAGAAATGCAGAACAAAATCGAATT
CAAACTGAAGCAGTATGGCATCGAAATTCGTAAAGTTGCACCGAATAATACCAGCAAAACCTGTAGCAAA
TGTGGCCATCTGAACAACTATTTCAACTTCGAGTACCGCAAGAAAAACAAATTCCCGCACTTTAAATGCG
AAAAATGCAACTTCAAAGAAAACGCCGCGTATAATGCAGCCCTGAATATTTCAAACCCGAAACTGAAAAG
CACCAAAGAGAGACCGGCCTATCCCTATGACGTGCCCGATTATGCCAGCCTGGGCAGCGGCGACGGCATT
GGTAGTGGGAGCAACGGCAGCAGCCTCGAGGGCCAGAGCGACGAGAGAGCCCTGCTGGACCAGCTGCACA
CCCTGCTGAGCAACACCGACGCCACCGGCCTGGAGGAGATCGACAGAGCCCTGGGCATCCCCGAGCTGGT
GAACCAGGGCCAGGCCCTGGAGCCCAAGCAGGGAGGAGGAGGTAGCGGACACGAGAAGTTCCCCAGCGAC
CTGGACCTGGACATGTTCAACGGCAGCCTGGAGTGCGACATGGAGAGCATCATCAGAAGCGAGCTGATGG
ACGCCGACGGCCTGGACTTCAACTTCGACAGCGGAGGAGGAGGTAGCGGATTCGTGACCCTGAAGGACGT
GGGCATGGACTTCACCCTGGGCGACTGGGAGCAGCTGGGCCTGGAGCAGGGCGACACCTTCTGGGACACC
GCCCTGGACAACTGCCAGGACCTGTTCCTGCTGGACCCCCCCCATATGGGTGGAGGCTCCGGGGAAGATC
CTGCTGCCAAACGCGTTAAACTAGACATGGGAAGCGGAGTGAGCAAGGGCGAGGAGGATAACATGGCCAT
CATCAAGGAGTTCATGCGCTTCAAGGTGCACATGGAGGGCTCCGTGAACGGCCACGAGTTCGAGATCGAG
GGCGAGGGCGAGGGCCGCCCCTACGAGGGCACCCAGACCGCCAAGCTGAAGGTGACCAAGGGTGGCCCCC
TGCCCTTCGCCTGGGACATCCTGTCCCCTCAGTTCATGTACGGCTCCAAGGCCTACGTGAAGCACCCCGC
CGACATCCCCGACTACTTGAAGCTGTCCTTCCCCGAGGGCTTCAAGTGGGAGCGCGTGATGAACTTCGAG
GACGGCGGCGTGGTGACCGTGACCCAGGACTCCTCCCTGCAGGACGGCGAGTTCATCTACAAGGTGAAGC
TGCGCGGCACCAACTTCCCCTCCGACGGCCCCGTAATGCAGAAGAAGACCATGGGCTGGGAGGCCTCCTC
CGAGCGGATGTACCCCGAGGACGGCGCCCTGAAGGGCGAGATCAAGCAGAGGCTGAAGCTGAAGGACGGC
GGCCACTACGACGCTGAGGTCAAGACCACCTACAAGGCCAAGAAGCCCGTGCAGCTGCCCGGCGCCTACA
ACGTCAACATCAAGTTGGACATCACCTCCCACAACGAGGACTACACCATCGTGGAACAGTACGAACGCGC
CGAGGGCCGCCACTCCACCGGCGGCATGGACGAGCTGTACAAGTAAGCGGCCGCATAAGACTCTAGAGTC
GACCTGCAGGCATGCAAGCTTGATATCAAGCTTATCGATAATCAACCTCTGGATTACAAAATTTGTGAAA
GATTGACTGGTATTCTTAACTATGTTGCTCCTTTTACGCTATGTGGATACGCTGCTTTAATGCCTTTGTA
TCATGCTATTGCTTCCCGTATGGCTTTCATTTTCTCCTCCTTGTATAAATCCTGGTTGCTGTCTCTTTAT
GAGGAGTTGTGGCCCGTTGTCAGGCAACGTGGCGTGGTGTGCACTGTGTTTGCTGACGCAACCCCCACTG
GTTGGGGCATTGCCACCACCTGTCAGCTCCTTTCCGGGACTTTCGCTTTCCCCCTCCCTATTGCCACGGC
GGAACTCATCGCCGCCTGCCTTGCCCGCTGCTGGACAGGGGCTCGGCTGTTGGGCACTGACAATTCCGTG
GTGTTGTCGGGGAAATCATCGTCCTTTCCTTGGCTGCTCGCCTGTGTTGCCACCTGGATTCTGCGCGGGA
CGTCCTTCTGCTACGTCCCTTCGGCCCTCAATCCAGCGGACCTTCCTTCCCGCGGCCTGCTGCCGGCTCT
GCGGCCTCTTCCGCGTCTTCGCCTTCGCCCTCAGACGAGTCGGATCTCCCTTTGGGCCGCCTCCCCGCAT
CGATACCGTCGACCTCGAGGGAATTAATTCGAGCTCGGTACCTTTAAGACCAATGACTTACAAGGCAGCT
GTAGATCTTAGCCACTTTTTAAAAGAAAAGGGGGGACTGGAAGGGCTAATTCACTCCCAACGAAGACAAG
ATCTGCTTTTTGCTTGTACTGGGTCTCTCTGGTTAGACCAGATCTGAGCCTGGGAGCTCTCTGGCTAACT
AGGGAACCCACTGCTTAAGCCTCAATAAAGCTTGCCTTGAGTGCTTCAAGTAGTGTGTGCCCGTCTGTTG
TGTGACTCTGGTAACTAGAGATCCCTCAGACCCTTTTAGTCAGTGTGGAAAATCTCTAGCAGCATCTAGA
ATTAATTCCGTGTATTCTATAGTGTCACCTAAATCGTATGTGTATGATACATAAGGTTATGTATTAATTG
TAGCCGCGTTCTAACGACAATATGTACAAGCCTAATTGTGTAGCATCTGGCTTACTGAAGCAGACCCTAT
CATCTCTCTCGTAAACTGCCGTCAGAGTCGGTTTGGTTGGACGAACCTTCTGAGTTTCTGGTAACGCCGT
CCCGCACCCGGAAATGGTCAGCGAACCAATCAGCAGGGTCATCGCTAGCCAGATCCTCTACGCCGGACGC
ATCGTGGCCGGCATCACCGGCGCCACAGGTGCGGTTGCTGGCGCCTATATCGCCGACATCACCGATGGGG
AAGATCGGGCTCGCCACTTCGGGCTCATGAGCGCTTGTTTCGGCGTGGGTATGGTGGCAGGCCCCGTGGC
CGGGGGACTGTTGGGCGCCATCTCCTTGCATGCACCATTCCTTGCGGCGGCGGTGCTCAACGGCCTCAAC
CTACTACTGGGCTGCTTCCTAATGCAGGAGTCGCATAAGGGAGAGCGTCGAATGGTGCACTCTCAGTACA
ATCTGCTCTGATGCCGCATAGTTAAGCCAGCCCCGACACCCGCCAACACCCGCTGACGCGCCCTGACGGG
CTTGTCTGCTCCCGGCATCCGCTTACAGACAAGCTGTGACCGTCTCCGGGAGCTGCATGTGTCAGAGGTT
TTCACCGTCATCACCGAAACGCGCGAGACGAAAGGGCCTCGTGATACGCCTATTTTTATAGGTTAATGTC
ATGATAATAATGGTTTCTTAGACGTCAGGTGGCACTTTTCGGGGAAATGTGCGCGGAACCCCTATTTGTT
TATTTTTCTAAATACATTCAAATATGTATCCGCTCATGAGACAATAACCCTGATAAATGCTTCAATAATA
TTGAAAAAGGAAGAGTATGAGTATTCAACATTTCCGTGTCGCCCTTATTCCCTTTTTTGCGGCATTTTGC
CTTCCTGTTTTTGCTCACCCAGAAACGCTGGTGAAAGTAAAAGATGCTGAAGATCAGTTGGGTGCACGAG
TGGGTTACATCGAACTGGATCTCAACAGCGGTAAGATCCTTGAGAGTTTTCGCCCCGAAGAACGTTTTCC
AATGATGAGCACTTTTAAAGTTCTGCTATGTGGCGCGGTATTATCCCGTATTGACGCCGGGCAAGAGCAA
CTCGGTCGCCGCATACACTATTCTCAGAATGACTTGGTTGAGTACTCACCAGTCACAGAAAAGCATCTTA
CGGATGGCATGACAGTAAGAGAATTATGCAGTGCTGCCATAACCATGAGTGATAACACTGCGGCCAACTT
ACTTCTGACAACGATCGGAGGACCGAAGGAGCTAACCGCTTTTTTGCACAACATGGGGGATCATGTAACT
CGCCTTGATCGTTGGGAACCGGAGCTGAATGAAGCCATACCAAACGACGAGCGTGACACCACGATGCCTG
TAGCAATGGCAACAACGTTGCGCAAACTATTAACTGGCGAACTACTTACTCTAGCTTCCCGGCAACAATT
AATAGACTGGATGGAGGCGGATAAAGTTGCAGGACCACTTCTGCGCTCGGCCCTTCCGGCTGGCTGGTTT
ATTGCTGATAAATCTGGAGCCGGTGAGCGTGGGTCTCGCGGTATCATTGCAGCACTGGGGCCAGATGGTA
AGCCCTCCCGTATCGTAGTTATCTACACGACGGGGAGTCAGGCAACTATGGATGAACGAAATAGACAGAT
CGCTGAGATAGGTGCCTCACTGATTAAGCATTGGTAACTGTCAGACCAAGTTTACTCATATATACTTTAG
ATTGATTTAAAACTTCATTTTTAATTTAAAAGGATCTAGGTGAAGATCCTTTTTGATAATCTCATGACCA
AAATCCCTTAACGTGAGTTTTCGTTCCACTGAGCGTCAGACCCCGTAGAAAAGATCAAAGGATCTTCTTG
AGATCCTTTTTTTCTGCGCGTAATCTGCTGCTTGCAAACAAAAAAACCACCGCTACCAGCGGTGGTTTGT
TTGCCGGATCAAGAGCTACCAACTCTTTTTCCGAAGGTAACTGGCTTCAGCAGAGCGCAGATACCAAATA
CTGTTCTTCTAGTGTAGCCGTAGTTAGGCCACCACTTCAAGAACTCTGTAGCACCGCCTACATACCTCGC
TCTGCTAATCCTGTTACCAGTGGCTGCTGCCAGTGGCGATAAGTCGTGTCTTACCGGGTTGGACTCAAGA
CGATAGTTACCGGATAAGGCGCAGCGGTCGGGCTGAACGGGGGGTTCGTGCACACAGCCCAGCTTGGAGC
GAACGACCTACACCGAACTGAGATACCTACAGCGTGAGCTATGAGAAAGCGCCACGCTTCCCGAAGGGAG
AAAGGCGGACAGGTATCCGGTAAGCGGCAGGGTCGGAACAGGAGAGCGCACGAGGGAGCTTCCAGGGGGA
AACGCCTGGTATCTTTATAGTCCTGTCGGGTTTCGCCACCTCTGACTTGAGCGTCGATTTTTGTGATGCT
CGTCAGGGGGGCGGAGCCTATGGAAAAACGCCAGCAACGCGGCCTTTTTACGGTTCCTGGCCTTTTGCTG
GCCTTTTGCTCACATGTTCTTTCCTGCGTTATCCCCTGATTCTGTGGATAACCGTATTACCGCCTTTGAG
TGAGCTGATACCGCTCGCCGCAGCCGAACGACCGAGCGCAGCGAGTCAGTGAGCGAGGAAGCGGAAGAGC
GCCCAATACGCAAACCGCCTCTCCCCGCGCGTTGGCCGATTCATTAATGCAGCTGTGGAATGTGTGTCAG
TTAGGGTGTGGAAAGTCCCCAGGCTCCCCAGCAGGCAGAAGTATGCAAAGCATGCATCTCAATTAGTCAG
CAACCAGGTGTGGAAAGTCCCCAGGCTCCCCAGCAGGCAGAAGTATGCAAAGCATGCATCTCAATTAGTC
AGCAACCATAGTCCCGCCCCTAACTCCGCCCATCCCGCCCCTAACTCCGCCCAGTTCCGCCCATTCTCCG
CCCCATGGCTGACTAATTTTTTTTATTTATGCAGAGGCCGAGGCCGCCTCGGCCTCTGAGCTATTCCAGA
AGTAGTGAGGAGGCTTTTTTGGAGGCCTAGGCTTTTGCAAAAAGCTTGGACACAAGACAGGCTTGCGAGA
TATGTTTGAGAATACCACTTTATCCCGCGTCAGGGAGAGGCAGTGCGTAAAAAGACGCGGACTCATGTGA
AATACTGGTTTTTAGTGCGCCAGATCTCTATAATCTCGCGCAACCTATTTTCCCCTCGAACACTTTTTAA
GCCGTAGATAAACAGGCTGGGACACTTCACATGAGCGAAAAATACATCGTCACCTGGGACATGTTGCAGA
TCCATGCACGTAAACTCGCAAGCCGACTGATGCCTTCTGAACAATGGAAAGGCATTATTGCCGTAAGCCG
TGGCGGTCTGTACCGGGTGCGTTACTGGCGCGTGAACTGGGTATTCGTCATGTCGATACCGTTTGTATTT
CCAGCTACGATCACGACAACCAGCGCGAGCTTAAAGTGCTGAAACGCGCAGAAGGCGATGGCGAAGGCTT
CATCGTTATTGATGACCTGGTGGATACCGGTGGTACTGCGGTTGCGATTCGTGAAATGTATCCAAAAGCG
CACTTTGTCACCATCTTCGCAAAACCGGCTGGTCGTCCGCTGGTTGATGACTATGTTGTTGATATCCCGC
AAGATACCTGGATTGAACAGCCGTGGGATATGGGCGTCGTATTCGTCCCGCCAATCTCCGGTCGCTAATC
TTTTCAACGCCTGGCACTGCCGGGCGTTGTTCTTTTTAACTTCAGGCGGGTTACAATAGTTTCCAGTAAG
TATTCTGGAGGCTGCATCCATGACACAGGCAAACCTGAGCGAAACCCTGTTCAAACCCCGCTTTAAACAT
CCTGAAACCTCGACGCTAGTCCGCCGCTTTAATCACGGCGCACAACCGCCTGTGCAGTCGGCCCTTGATG
GTAAAACCATCCCTCACTGGTATCGCATGATTAACCGTCTGATGTGGATCTGGCGCGGCATTGACCCACG
CGAAATCCTCGACGTCCAGGCACGTATTGTGATGAGCGATGCCGAACGTACCGACGATGATTTATACGAT
ACGGTGATTGGCTACCGTGGCGGCAACTGGATTTATGAGTGGGCCCCGGATCTTTGTGAAGGAACCTTAC
TTCTGTGGTGTGACATAATTGGACAAACTACCTACAGAGATTTAAAGCTCTAAGGTAAATATAAAATTTT
TAAGTGTATAATGTGTTAAACTACTGATTCTAATTGTTTGTGTATTTTAGATTCCAACCTATGGAACTGA
TGAATGGGAGCAGTGGTGGAATGCCTTTAATGAGGAAAACCTGTTTTGCTCAGAAGAAATGCCATCTAGT
GATGATGAGGCTACTGCTGACTCTCAACATTCTACTCCTCCAAAAAAGAAGAGAAAGGTAGAAGACCCCA
AGGACTTTCCTTCAGAATTGCTAAGTTTTTTGAGTCATGCTGTGTTTAGTAATAGAACTCTTGCTTGCTT
TGCTATTTACACCACAAAGGAAAAAGCTGCACTGCTATACAAGAAAATTATGGAAAAATATTCTGTAACC
TTTATAAGTAGGCATAACAGTTATAATCATAACATACTGTTTTTTCTTACTCCACACAGGCATAGAGTGT
CTGCTATTAATAACTATGCTCAAAAATTGTGTACCTTTAGCTTTTTAATTTGTAAAGGGGTTAATAAGGA
ATATTTGATGTATAGTGCCTTGACTAGAGATCATAATCAGCCATACCACATTTGTAGAGGTTTTACTTGC
TTTAAAAAACCTCCCACACCTCCCCCTGAACCTGAAACATAAAATGAATGCAATTGTTGTTGTTAACTTG
TTTATTGCAGCTTATAATGGTTACAAATAAAGCAATAGCATCACAAATTTCACAAATAAAGCATTTTTTT
CACTGCATTCTAGTTGTGGTTTGTCCAAACTCATCAATGTATCTTATCATGTCTGGATCAACTGGATAAC
TCAAGCTAACCAAAATCATCCCAAACTTCCCACCCCATACCCTATTACCACTGCCAATTACCTGTGGTTT
CATTTACTCTAAACCTGTGATTCCTCTGAATTATTTTCATTTTAAAGAAATTGTATTTGTTAAATATGTA
CTACAAACTTAGTAGTTGGAAGGGCTAATTCACTCCCAAAGAAGACAAGATATCCTTGATCTGTGGATCT
ACCACACACAAGGCTACTTCCCTGATTAGCAGAACTACACACCAGGGCCAGGGGTCAGATATCCACTGAC
CTTTGGATGGTGCTACAAGCTAGTACCAGTTGAGCCAGATAAGGTAGAAGAGGCCAATAAAGGAGAGAAC
ACCAGCTTGTTACACCCTGTGAGCCTGCATGGGATGGATGACCCGGAGAGAGAAGTGTTAGAGTGGAGGT
TTGACAGCCGCCTAGCATTTCATCACGTGGCCCGAGAGCTGCATCCGGAGTACTTCAAGAACTGCTGATA
TCGAGCTTGCTACAAGGGACTTTCCGCTGGGGACTTTCCAGGGAGGCGTGGCCTGGGCGGGACTGGGGAG
TGGCGAGCCCTCAGATCCTGCATATAAGCAGCTGCTTTTTGCCTGTACTGGGTCTCTCTGGTTAGACCAG
ATCTGAGCCTGGGAGCTCTCTGGCTAACTAGGGAACCCACTGCTTAAGCCTCAATAAAGCTTGCCTTGAG
TGCTTCAAGTAGTGTGTGCCCGTCTGTTGTGTGACTCTGGTAACTAGAGATCCCTCAGACCCTTTTAGTC
AGTGTGGAAAATCTCTAGCAGTGGCGCCCGAACAGGGACTTGAAAGCGAAAGGGAAACCAGAGGAGCTCT
CTCGACGCAGGACTCGGCTTGCTGAAGCGCGCACGGCAAGAGGCGAGGGGCGGCGACTGGTGAGTACGCC
AAAAATTTTGACTAGCGGAGGCTAGAAGGAGAGAGATGGGTGCGAGAGCGTCAGTATTAAGCGGGGGAGA
ATTAGATCGCGATGGGAAAAAATTCGGTTAAGGCCAGGGGGAAAGAAAAAATATAAATTAAAACATATAG
TATGGGCAAGCAGGGAGCTAGAACGATTCGCAGTTAATCCTGGCCTGTTAGAAACATCAGAAGGCTGTAG
ACAAATACTGGGACAGCTACAACCATCCCTTCAGACAGGATCAGAAGAACTTAGATCATTATATAATACA
GTAGCAACCCTCTATTGTGTGCATCAAAGGATAGAGATAAAAGACACCAAGGAAGCTTTAGACAAGATAG
AGGAAGAGCAAAACAAAAGTAAGACCACCGCACAGCAAGCGGCCGGCCGCTGATCTTCAGACCTGGAGGA
GGAGATATGAGGGACAATTGGAGAAGTGAATTATATAAATATAAAGTAGTAAAAATTGAACCATTAGGAG
TAGCACCCACCAAGGCAAAGAGAAGAGTGGTGCAGAGAGAAAAAAGAGCAGTGGGAATAGGAGCTTTGTT
CCTTGGGTTCTTGGGAGCAGCAGGAAGCACTATGGGCGCAGCGTCAATGACGCTGACGGTACAGGCCAGA
CAATTATTGTCTGGTATAGTGCAGCAGCAGAACAATTTGCTGAGGGCTATTGAGGCGCAACAGCATCTGT
TGCAACTCACAGTCTGGGGCATCAAGCAGCTCCAGGCAAGAATCCTGGCTGTGGAAAGATACCTAAAGGA
TCAACAGCTCCTGGGGATTTGGGGTTGCTCTGGAAAACTCATTTGCACCACTGCTGTGCCTTGGAATGCT
AGTTGGAGTAATAAATCTCTGGAACAGATTTGGAATCACACGACCTGGATGGAGTGGGACAGAGAAATTA
ACAATTACACAAGCTTAATACACTCCTTAATTGAAGAATCGCAAAACCAGCAAGAAAAGAATGAACAAGA
ATTATTGGAATTAGATAAATGGGCAAGTTTGTGGAATTGGTTTAACATAACAAATTGGCTGTGGTATATA
AAATTATTCATAATGATAGTAGGAGGCTTGGTAGGTTTAAGAATAGTTTTTGCTGTACTTTCTATAGTGA
ATAGAGTTAGGCAGGGATATTCACCATTATCGTTTCAGACCCACCTCCCAACCCCGAGGGGACCCGACAG
GCCCGAAGGAATAGAAGAAGAAGGTGGAGAGAGAGACAGAGACAGATCCATTCGATTAGTGAACGGATCT
CGACGGTAT
